Addgene plasmid #234816: pCB094 FoMV-sgLw
Purpose: To express guide gRNA from Foxtail Mosaic Virus Vector targeting SbLw (T-DNA)
Depositing lab: Daniel Voytas. Depositing organization: University of Minnesota. Publication: Rapid and efficient in planta genome editing in sorghum using foxtail mosaic virus-mediated sgRNA delivery. Baysal C, Kausch AP, Cody JP, Altpeter F, Voytas DF. Plant J. 2025 Jan;121(2):e17196. doi: 10.1111/tpj.17196. Epub 2024 Dec 11. PubMed 39661735.
Backbone
  Vector backbone: Unspecified
  Vector type: Plant Expression
Growth in bacteria
  Bacterial resistance: Kanamycin, 50 μg/mL
  Growth temperature: 37°C
  Growth strain: DH5alpha
  Copy number: High Copy
Gene/Insert
  Gene/Insert name: gRNA targeting SbLw
  gRNA/shRNA sequence: Unspecified
  Species: Foxtail Mosaic Virus
  Cloning method: Golden Gate
  Sequencing primers: 5′ Unknown
Terms and licenses: Academic/Nonprofit Terms; Industry Terms: Not Available to Industry
Depositor comments: The forward oligo included SapI restriction sites, the duplicated coat protein promoter sequence, and 20-bp sgRNA sequences flanked by the 5' sequences of the sgRNA scaffold. A common reverse oligo (esgRNA in FoMV R) was used to amplify the 3' region of the sgRNA scaffold, including a SapI restriction site for subsequent cloning.
How to cite: pCB094 FoMV-sgLw was a gift from Daniel Voytas (Addgene plasmid # 234816 ; http://n2t.net/addgene:234816 ; RRID:Addgene_234816)
