[The description below was written by a language model from this plasmid's Addgene catalogue record and pLannotate feature annotations shown in this document.]
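Description:
pCB094 FoMV-sgLw is a 15.9 kb plant-expression binary (T-DNA) plasmid that launches a recombinant foxtail mosaic virus (FoMV) carrying a single guide RNA against the sorghum gene SbLw. The record lists the backbone as unspecified. The annotated features, however, are typical of a pVS1-based binary vector: pVS1 oriV with RepA and StaA for maintenance in Agrobacterium, and a high-copy ColE1/pMB1-type origin with a bom site for propagation in E. coli. A bacterial aphA-3 kanamycin resistance gene lies outside the nopaline-type left and right T-DNA borders.

Within the T-DNA, an enhanced CaMV 35S promoter drives an nptII (NeoR/KanR) plant selection cassette ending in the CaMV poly(A) signal. In the opposite orientation, a 35S promoter preceded by a partial 35S copy (apparently a duplicated-enhancer arrangement) transcribes a FoMV cDNA. This cDNA encodes the viral RNA-dependent RNA polymerase, the triple gene block movement proteins (TGB1–3) and the coat protein, with a NOS terminator next to the right border. Between TGB3 and the coat protein gene lies an S. pyogenes Cas9 sgRNA scaffold. According to the depositor's comments, the guide was added by SapI Golden Gate cloning of a PCR product containing a duplicated coat protein promoter, the 20-bp spacer and the scaffold, so the sgRNA should be produced as a viral subgenomic RNA during infection. The spacer sequence itself is not given.

No Cas9 gene is annotated, so the nuclease must be supplied separately, for instance by a Cas9-expressing plant. The construct is intended for virus-mediated sgRNA delivery for in planta genome editing in sorghum. Short lac promoter/operator and lacI fragments are most likely cloning-site remnants.
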