Features (pLannotate 1.2.2; 26 found; start..end, strand, type, name):
     66..318     +  terminator     NOS terminator: nopaline synthase terminator and poly(A) signal
    336..360     +  misc_feature   RB T-DNA repeat: right border repeat from nopaline C58 T-DNA
    700..1101    +  CDS            Y4CG_SINFN (fragment): Protein inferred from homology: Swiss-Prot protein existence level 3. From Sinorhizobium fredii (strain NBRC 101917 / NGR234).
   1661..2290    +  CDS            pVS1 StaA: stability protein from the Pseudomonas plasmid pVS1 (Heeb et al., 2000)
   2719..3792    +  CDS            pVS1 RepA: replication protein from the Pseudomonas plasmid pVS1 (Heeb et al., 2000)
   3858..4052    +  rep_origin     pVS1 oriV: origin of replication for the Pseudomonas plasmid pVS1 (Heeb et al., 2000)
   4255..4294    +  CDS            rop (fragment): Rop protein, which maintains plasmids at low copy number; rop
   4396..4536    +  misc_feature   bom: basis of mobility region from pBR322
   4722..5310    -  rep_origin     ori: high-copy-number ColE1/pMB1/pBR322/pUC origin of replication
   5397..6191    -  CDS            KanR: aminoglycoside phosphotransferase; aphA-3; confers resistance to kanamycin
   6616..6640    +  misc_feature   LB T-DNA repeat: left border repeat from nopaline C58 T-DNA
   6718..6892    -  polyA_signal   CaMV poly(A) signal: cauliflower mosaic virus polyadenylation signal
   6949..7741    -  CDS            NeoR/KanR (fragment): aminoglycoside phosphotransferase from Tn5; aph(3')-II (or nptII); confers resistance to neomycin, kanamycin, and G418 (Geneticin®)
   7809..8485    -  promoter       CaMV 35S promoter (enhanced): cauliflower mosaic virus 35S promoter with a duplicated enhancer region
   8575..8663    +  CDS            lacI (fragment): lac repressor; lacI; The lac repressor binds to the lac operator to inhibit transcription in E. coli. This inhibition can be relieved by adding lactose or isopropyl-β-D-thiogalactopyranoside (IPTG).
   8676..8697    +  protein_bind   CAP binding site: CAP binding activates transcription in the presence of cAMP. E. coli catabolite activator protein
   8712..8742    +  promoter       lac UV5 promoter: E. coli lac promoter with an "up" mutation
   8746..8768    +  protein_bind   lac operator (fragment): The lac repressor binds to the lac operator to inhibit transcription in E. coli. This inhibition can be relieved by adding lactose or isopropyl-β-D-thiogalactopyranoside (IPTG). lac repressor encoded by lacI
   8856..9109    +  promoter       CaMV 35S promoter (fragment): strong constitutive promoter from cauliflower mosaic virus
   9155..9497    +  promoter       CaMV 35S promoter: strong constitutive promoter from cauliflower mosaic virus
   9578..13582   +  CDS            RDRP_FXMV: Protein inferred from homology: Swiss-Prot protein existence level 3. RNA replication. The central part of this protein possibly functions as an ATP-binding helicase (Probable). From Foxtail mosaic virus.
  13629..14336   +  CDS            TGB1_FXMV: Protein inferred from homology: Swiss-Prot protein existence level 3. Transports viral genome to neighboring plant cells directly through plasmosdesmata, without any budding. The movement protein allows efficient cell to cell propagation, by bypassing the host cell wall barrier. Increases plasmodesma size exclusion limit. Acts as a suppressor of RNA-mediated gene silencing, also known as post- transcriptional gene silencing (PTGS), a mechanism of plant viral defense that limits the accumulation of viral RNAs (By similarity). From Foxtail mosaic virus.
  14314..14502   +  CDS            TGB2_PVMR (fragment): Protein inferred from homology: Swiss-Prot protein existence level 3. Plays a role in viral cell-to-cell propagation, by facilitating genome transport to neighboring plant cells through plasmosdesmata,. From Potato virus M (strain Russian) (PVM).
  14637..14792   +  CDS            TGB3_FXMV: Protein inferred from homology: Swiss-Prot protein existence level 3. Plays a role in viral cell-to-cell propagation, by facilitating genome transport to neighboring plant cells through plasmosdesmata. May induce the formation of granular vesicles derived from the Endoplasmic reticulum, which align on actin filaments (By similarity). From Foxtail mosaic virus.
  14869..14936   +  misc_RNA       tracrRNA (fragment): trans-activating CRISPR RNA for the Streptococcus pyogenes CRISPR/Cas9 system
  15033..15686   +  CDS            CAPSD_FXMV: Protein inferred from homology: Swiss-Prot protein existence level 3. Required for genome encapsidation. Forms ribonucleoprotein complexes along with TGB1 helicase and viral RNA. From Foxtail mosaic virus.
>Addgene plasmid #234816 | pCB094 FoMV-sgLw | addgene full sequence | sequence record 471954 | Addgene NGS Result
AAAAAAAAAAAAAAAAAACCTGGATCCTAGGTTCACAAAGTGTCATCGATAGCTCGAATTTCCCCGATCG
TTCAAACATTTGGCAATAAAGTTTCTTAAGATTGAATCCTGTTGCCGGTCTTGCGATGATTATCATATAA
TTTCTGTTGAATTACGTTAAGCATGTAATAATTAACATGTAATGCATGACGTTATTTATGAGATGGGTTT
TTATGATTAGAGTCCCGCAATTATACATTTAATACGCGATAGAAAACAAAATATAGCGCGCAAACTAGGA
TAAATTATCGCGCGCGGTGTCATCTATGTTACTAGATCGGGAAACTATCAGTGTTTGACAGGATATATTG
GCGGGTAAACCTAAGAGAAAAGAGCGTTTATTAGAATAATCGGATATTTAAAAGGGCGTGAAAAGGTTTA
TCCGTTCGTCCATTTGTATGTGCATGCCAACCACAGGGTTCCCCTCGGGATCAAAGTACTTTGATCCAAC
CCCTCCGCTGCTATAGTGCAGTCGGCTTCTGACGTTCAGTGCAGCCGTCTTCTGAAAACGACATGTCGCA
CAAGTCCTAAGTTACGCGACAGGCTGCCGCCCTGCCCTTTTCCTGGCGTTTTCTTGTCGCGTGTTTTAGT
CGCATAAAGTAGAATACTTGCGACTAGAACCGGAGACATTACGCCATGAACAAGAGCGCCGCCGCTGGCC
TGCTGGGCTATGCCCGCGTCAGCACCGACGACCAGGACTTGACCAACCAACGGGCCGAACTGCACGCGGC
CGGCTGCACCAAGCTGTTTTCCGAGAAGATCACCGGCACCAGGCGCGACCGCCCGGAGCTGGCCAGGATG
CTTGACCACCTACGCCCTGGCGACGTTGTGACAGTGACCAGGCTAGACCGCCTGGCCCGCAGCACCCGCG
ACCTACTGGACATTGCCGAGCGCATCCAGGAGGCCGGCGCGGGCCTGCGTAGCCTGGCAGAGCCGTGGGC
CGACACCACCACGCCGGCCGGCCGCATGGTGTTGACCGTGTTCGCCGGCATTGCCGAGTTCGAGCGTTCC
CTAATCATCGACCGCACCCGGAGCGGGCGCGAGGCCGCCAAGGCCCGAGGCGTGAAGTTTGGCCCCCGCC
CTACCCTCACCCCGGCACAGATCGCGCACGCCCGCGAGCTGATCGACCAGGAAGGCCGCACCGTGAAAGA
GGCGGCTGCACTGCTTGGCGTGCATCGCTCGACCCTGTACCGCGCACTTGAGCGCAGCGAGGAAGTGACG
CCCACCGAGGCCAGGCGGCGCGGTGCCTTCCGTGAGGACGCATTGACCGAGGCCGACGCCCTGGCGGCCG
CCGAGAATGAACGCCAAGAGGAACAAGCATGAAACCGCACCAGGACGGCCAGGACGAACCGTTTTTCATT
ACCGAAGAGATCGAGGCGGAGATGATCGCGGCCGGGTACGTGTTCGAGCCGCCCGCGCACGGCTCAACCG
TGCGGCTGCATGAAATCCTGGCCGGTTTGTCTGATGCCAAGCTGGCGGCCTGGCCGGCCAGCTTGGCCGC
TGAAGAAACCGAGCGCCGCCGTCTAAAAAGGTGATGTGTATTTGAGTAAAACAGCTTGCGTCATGCGGTC
GCTGCGTATATGATGCGATGAGTAAATAAACAAATACGCAAGGGGAACGCATGAAGGTTATCGCTGTACT
TAACCAGAAAGGCGGGTCAGGCAAGACGACCATCGCAACCCATCTAGCCCGCGCCCTGCAACTCGCCGGG
GCCGATGTTCTGTTAGTCGATTCCGATCCCCAGGGCAGTGCCCGCGATTGGGCGGCCGTGCGGGAAGATC
AACCGCTAACCGTTGTCGGCATCGACCGCCCGACGATTGACCGCGACGTGAAGGCCATCGGCCGGCGCGA
CTTCGTAGTGATCGACGGAGCGCCCCAGGCGGCGGACTTGGCTGTGTCCGCGATCAAGGCAGCCGACTTC
GTGCTGATTCCGGTGCAGCCAAGCCCTTACGACATATGGGCCACCGCCGACCTGGTGGAGCTGGTTAAGC
AGCGCATTGAGGTCACGGATGGAAGGCTACAAGCGGCCTTTGTCGTGTCGCGGGCGATCAAAGGCACGCG
CATCGGCGGTGAGGTTGCCGAGGCGCTGGCCGGGTACGAGCTGCCCATTCTTGAGTCCCGTATCACGCAG
CGCGTGAGCTACCCAGGCACTGCCGCCGCCGGCACAACCGTTCTTGAATCAGAACCCGAGGGCGACGCTG
CCCGCGAGGTCCAGGCGCTGGCCGCTGAAATTAAATCAAAACTCATTTGAGTTAATGAGGTAAAGAGAAA
ATGAGCAAAAGCACAAACACGCTAAGTGCCGGCCGTCCGAGCGCACGCAGCAGCAAGGCTGCAACGTTGG
CCAGCCTGGCAGACACGCCAGCCATGAAGCGGGTCAACTTTCAGTTGCCGGCGGAGGATCACACCAAGCT
GAAGATGTACGCGGTACGCCAAGGCAAGACCATTACCGAGCTGCTATCTGAATACATCGCGCAGCTACCA
GAGTAAATGAGCAAATGAATAAATGAGTAGATGAATTTTAGCGGCTAAAGGAGGCGGCATGGAAAATCAA
GAACAACCAGGCACCGACGCCGTGGAATGCCCCATGTGTGGAGGAACGGGCGGTTGGCCAGGCGTAAGCG
GCTGGGTTGCCTGCCGGCCCTGCAATGGCACTGGAACCCCCAAGCCCGAGGAATCGGCGTGAGCGGTCGC
AAACCATCCGGCCCGGTACAAATCGGCGCGGCGCTGGGTGATGACCTGGTGGAGAAGTTGAAGGCCGCGC
AGGCCGCCCAGCGGCAACGCATCGAGGCAGAAGCACGCCCCGGTGAATCGTGGCAAGCGGCCGCTGATCG
AATCCGCAAAGAATCCCGGCAACCGCCGGCAGCCGGTGCGCCGTCGATTAGGAAGCCGCCCAAGGGCGAC
GAGCAACCAGATTTTTTCGTTCCGATGCTCTATGACGTGGGCACCCGCGATAGTCGCAGCATCATGGACG
TGGCCGTTTTCCGTCTGTCGAAGCGTGACCGACGAGCTGGCGAGGTGATCCGCTACGAGCTTCCAGACGG
GCACGTAGAGGTTTCCGCAGGGCCGGCCGGCATGGCCAGTGTGTGGGATTACGACCTGGTACTGATGGCG
GTTTCCCATCTAACCGAATCCATGAACCGATACCGGGAAGGGAAGGGAGACAAGCCCGGCCGCGTGTTCC
GTCCACACGTTGCGGACGTACTCAAGTTCTGCCGGCGAGCCGATGGCGGAAAGCAGAAAGACGACCTGGT
AGAAACCTGCATTCGGTTAAACACCACGCACGTTGCCATGCAGCGTACGAAGAAGGCCAAGAACGGCCGC
CTGGTGACGGTATCCGAGGGTGAAGCCTTGATTAGCCGCTACAAGATCGTAAAGAGCGAAACCGGGCGGC
CGGAGTACATCGAGATCGAGCTAGCTGATTGGATGTACCGCGAGATCACAGAAGGCAAGAACCCGGACGT
GCTGACGGTTCACCCCGATTACTTTTTGATCGATCCCGGCATCGGCCGTTTTCTCTACCGCCTGGCACGC
CGCGCCGCAGGCAAGGCAGAAGCCAGATGGTTGTTCAAGACGATCTACGAACGCAGTGGCAGCGCCGGAG
AGTTCAAGAAGTTCTGTTTCACCGTGCGCAAGCTGATCGGGTCAAATGACCTGCCGGAGTACGATTTGAA
GGAGGAGGCGGGGCAGGCTGGCCCGATCCTAGTCATGCGCTACCGCAACCTGATCGAGGGCGAAGCATCC
GCCGGTTCCTAATGTACGGAGCAGATGCTAGGGCAAATTGCCCTAGCAGGGGAAAAAGGTCGAAAAGGCC
TCTTTCCTGTGGATAGCACGTACATTGGGAACCCAAAGCCGTACATTGGGAACCGGAACCCGTACATTGG
GAACCCAAAGCCGTACATTGGGAACCGGTCACACATGTAAGTGACTGATATAAAAGAGAAAAAAGGCGAT
TTTTCCGCCTAAAACTCTTTAAAACTTATTAAAACTCTTAAAACCCGCCTGGCCTGTGCATAACTGTCTG
GCCAGCGCACAGCCCAAGAGCTGCAAAAAGCGCCTACCCTTCGGTCGCTGCGCTCCCTACGCCCCGCCGC
TTCGCGTCGGCCTATCGCGGCCGCTGGCCGCTCAAAAATGGCTGGCCTACGGCCAGGCAATCTACCAGGG
CGCGGACAAGCCGCGCCGTCGCCACTCGACCGCCGGCGCCCACATCAAGGCACCCTGCCTCGCGCGTTTC
GGTGATGACGGTGAAAACCTCTGACACATGCAGCTCCCGGAAACGGTCACAGCTTGTCTGTAAGCGGATG
CCGGGAGCAGACAAGCCCGTCAGGGCGCGTCAGCGGGTGTTGGCGGGTGTCGGGGCGCAGCCATGACCCA
GTCACGTAGCGATAGCGGAGTGTATACTGGCTTAACTATGCGGCATCAGAGCAGATTGTACTGAGAGTGC
ACCATATGCGGTGTGAAATACCGCACAGATGCGTAAGGAGAAAATACCGCATCAGGCCCTCTTCCGCTTC
CTCGCTCACTGACTCGCTGCGCTCGGTCGTTCGGCTGCGGCGAGCGGTATCAGCTCACTCAAAGGCGGTA
ATACGGTTATCCACAGAATCAGGGGATAACGCAGGAAAGAACATGTGAGCAAAAGGCCAGCAAAAGGCCA
GGAACCGTAAAAAGGCCGCGTTGCTGGCGTTTTTCCATAGGCTCCGCCCCCCTGACGAGCATCACAAAAA
TCGACGCTCAAGTCAGAGGTGGCGAAACCCGACAGGACTATAAAGATACCAGGCGTTTCCCCCTGGAAGC
TCCCTCGTGCGCTCTCCTGTTCCGACCCTGCCGCTTACCGGATACCTGTCCGCCTTTCTCCCTTCGGGAA
GCGTGGCGCTTTCTCATAGCTCACGCTGTAGGTATCTCAGTTCGGTGTAGGTCGTTCGCTCCAAGCTGGG
CTGTGTGCACGAACCCCCCGTTCAGCCCGACCGCTGCGCCTTATCCGGTAACTATCGTCTTGAGTCCAAC
CCGGTAAGACACGACTTATCGCCACTGGCAGCAGCCACTGGTAACAGGATTAGCAGAGCGAGGTATGTAG
GCGGTGCTACAGAGTTCTTGAAGTGGTGGCCTAACTACGGCTACACTAGAAGGACAGTATTTGGTATCTG
CGCTCTGCTGAAGCCAGTTACCTTCGGAAAAAGAGTTGGTAGCTCTTGATCCGGCAAACAAACCACCGCT
GGTAGCGGTGGTTTTTTTGTTTGCAAGCAGCAGATTACGCGCAGAAAAAAAGGATCTCAAGAAGATCCTT
TGATCTTTTCTACGGGGTCTGACGCTCAGTGGAACGAAAACTCACGTTAAGGGATTTTGGTCATGCATTC
TAGGTACTAAAACAATTCATCCAGTAAAATATAATATTTTATTTTCTCCCAATCAGGCTTGATCCCCAGT
AAGTCAAAAAATAGCTCGACATACTGTTCTTCCCCGATATCCTCCCTGATCGACCGGACGCAGAAGGCAA
TGTCATACCACTTGTCCGCCCTGCCGCTTCTCCCAAGATCAATAAAGCCACTTACTTTGCCATCTTTCAC
AAAGATGTTGCTGTCTCCCAGGTCGCCGTGGGAAAAGACAAGTTCCTCTTCGGGCTTTTCCGTCTTTAAA
AAATCATACAGCTCGCGCGGATCTTTAAATGGAGTGTCTTCTTCCCAGTTTTCGCAATCCACATCGGCCA
GATCGTTATTCAGTAAGTAATCCAATTCGGCTAAGCGGCTGTCTAAGCTATTCGTATAGGGACAATCCGA
TATGTCGATGGAGTGAAAGAGCCTGATGCACTCCGCATACAGCTCGATAATCTTTTCAGGGCTTTGTTCA
TCTTCATACTCTTCCGAGCAAAGGACGCCATCGGCCTCACTCATGAGCAGATTGCTCCAGCCATCATGCC
GTTCAAAGTGCAGGACCTTTGGAACAGGCAGCTTTCCTTCCAGCCATAGCATCATGTCCTTTTCCCGTTC
CACATCATAGGTGGTCCCTTTATACCGGCTGTCCGTCATTTTTAAATATAGGTTTTCATTTTCTCCCACC
AGCTTATATACCTTAGCAGGAGACATTCCTTCCGTATCTTTTACGCAGCGGTATTTTTCGATCAGTTTTT
TCAATTCCGGTGATATTCTCATTTTAGCCATTTATTATTTCCTTCCTCTTTTCTACAGTATTTAAAGATA
CCCCAAGAAGCTAATTATAACAAGACGAACTCCAATTCACTGTTCCTTGCATTCTAAAACCTTAAATACC
AGAAAACAGCTTTTTCAAAGTTGTTTTCAAAGTTGGCGTATAACATAGTATCGACGGAGCCGATTTTGAA
ACCGCGGTGATCACAGGCAGCAACGCTCTGTCATCGTTACAATCAACATGCTACCCTCCGCGAGATCATC
CGTGTTTCAAACCCGGCAGCTTAGTTGCCGTTCTTCCGAATAGCATCGGTAACATGAGCAAAGTCTGCCG
CCTTACAACGGCTCTCCCGCTGACGCCGTCCCGGACTGATGGGCTGCCTGTATCGAGTGGTGATTTTGTG
CCGAGCTGCCGGTCGGGGAGCTGTTGGCTGGCTGGTGGCAGGATATATTGTGGTGTAAACAAATTGACGC
TTAGACAACTTAATAACACATTGCGGACGTTTTTAATGTACTGAATTAACGCCGAATTAATTCGGGGGAT
CTGGATTTTAGTACTGGATTTTGGTTTTAGGAATTAGAAATTTTATTGATAGAAGTATTTTACAAATACA
AATACATACTAAGGGTTTCTTATATGCTCAACACATGAGCGAAACCCTATAGGAACCCTAATTCCCTTAT
CTGGGAACTACTCACACATTATTATGGAGAAACTCGAGCTTGTCGATCGACTCTAGCTAGAGGATCGATC
CGAACCCCAGAGTCCCGCTCAGAAGAACTCGTCAAGAAGGCGATAGAAGGCGATGCGCTGCGAATCGGGA
GCGGCGATACCGTAAAGCACGAGGAAGCGGTCAGCCCATTCGCCGCCAAGTTCTTCAGCAATATCACGGG
TAGCCAACGCTATGTCCTGATAGCGGTCCGCCACACCCAGCCGGCCACAGTCGATGAATCCAGAAAAGCG
GCCATTTTCCACCATGATATTCGGCAAGCAGGCATCGCCATGTGTCACGACGAGATCCTCGCCGTCGGGC
ATGCGCGCCTTGAGCCTGGCGAACAGTTCGGCTGGCGCGAGCCCCTGATGTTCTTCGTCCAGATCATCCT
GATCGACAAGACCGGCTTCCATCCGAGTACGTGCTCGCTCGATGCGATGTTTCGCTTGGTGGTCGAATGG
GCAGGTAGCCGGATCAAGCGTATGCAGCCGCCGCATTGCATCAGCCATGATGGATACTTTCTCGGCAGGA
GCAAGGTGAGATGACAGGAGATCCTGCCCCGGCACTTCGCCCAATAGCAGCCAGTCCCTTCCCGCTTCAG
TGACAACGTCGAGCACAGCTGCGCAAGGAACGCCCGTCGTGGCCAGCCACGATAGCCGCGCTGCCTCGTC
CTGGAGTTCATTCAGGGCACCGGACAGGTCGGTCTTGACAAAAAGAACCGGGCGCCCCTGCGCTGACAGC
CGAAACACGGCGGCATCAGAGCAGCCGATTGTCTGTTGTGCCCAGTCATAGCCGAATAGCCTCTCCACCC
AAGCGGCCGGAGAACCTGCGTGCAATCCATCTTGTTCAATCCCCATGGTCGATCGACAGATCTGCGAAAG
CTCGAGAGAGATAGATTTGTAGAGAGAGACTGGTGATTTCAGCGTGTCCTCTCCAAATGAAATGAACTTC
CTTATATAGAGGAAGGGTCTTGCGAAGGATAGTGGGATTGTGCGTCATCCCTTACGTCAGTGGAGATATC
ACATCAATCCACTTGCTTTGAAGACGTGGTTGGAACGTCTTCTTTTTCCACGATGCTCCTCGTGGGTGGG
GGTCCATCTTTGGGACCACTGTCGGCAGAGGCATCTTGAACGATAGCCTTTCCTTTATCGCAATGATGGC
ATTTGTAGGTGCCACCTTCCTTTTCTACTGTCCTTTTGATGAAGTGACAGATAGCTGGGCAATGGAATCC
GAGGAGGTTTCCCGATATTACCCTTTGTTGAAAAGTCTCAATAGCCCTTTGGTCTTCTGAGACTGTATCT
TTGATATTCTTGGAGTAGACGAGAGTGTCGTGCTCCACCATGTTCACATCAATCCACTTGCTTTGAAGAC
GTGGTTGGAACGTCTTCTTTTTCCACGATGCTCCTCGTGGGTGGGGGTCCATCTTTGGGACCACTGTCGG
CAGAGGCATCTTGAACGATAGCCTTTCCTTTATCGCAATGATGGCATTTGTAGGTGCCACCTTCCTTTTC
TACTGTCCTTTTGATGAAGTGACAGATAGCTGGGCAATGGAATCCGAGGAGGTTTCCCGATATTACCCTT
TGTTGAAAAGTCTCAATAGCCCTTTGGTCTTCTGAGACTGTATCTTTGATATTCTTGGAGTAGACGAGAG
TGTCGTGCTCCACCATGTTGGCAAGCTGCTCTAGCCAATACGCAAACCGCCTCTCCCCGCGCGTTGGCCG
ATTCATTAATGCAGCTGGCACGACAGGTTTCCCGACTGGAAAGCGGGCAGTGAGCGCAACGCAATTAATG
TGAGTTAGCTCACTCATTAGGCACCCCAGGCTTTACACTTTATGCTTCCGGCTCGTATAATGTGTGGAAT
TGTGAGCGGATAACAATTTCACACAGGAAACAGCTATGACATGATTACGAATTCGAGCTCCTCCAAAAAT
ATCAAAGATACAGTCTCAGAAGACCAAAGGGCAATTGAGACTTTTCAACAAAGGGTAATATCCGGAAACC
TCCTCGGATTCCATTGCCCAGCTATCTGTCACTTTATTGTGAAGATAGTGGAAAAGGAAGGTGGCTCCTA
CAAATGCCATCATTGCGATAAAGGAAAGGCCATCGTTGAAGATGCCTCTGCCGACAGTGGTCCCAAAGAT
GGACCCCCACCCACGAGGAGCATCGTGGAAAAAGAAGACGTTCCAACCACGTCTTCAAAGCAAGTGGATT
GATGTGATACTCCAAAAATATCAAAGATACAGTCTCAGAAGACCAAAGGGCAATTGAGACTTTTCAACAA
AGGGTAATATCCGGAAACCTCCTCGGATTCCATTGCCCAGCTATCTGTCACTTTATTGTGAAGATAGTGG
AAAAGGAAGGTGGCTCCTACAAATGCCATCATTGCGATAAAGGAAAGGCCATCGTTGAAGATGCCTCTGC
CGACAGTGGTCCCAAAGATGGACCCCCACCCACGAGGAGCATCGTGGAAAAAGAAGACGTTCCAACCACG
TCTTCAAAGCAAGTGGATTGATGTGATATCTCCACTGACGTAAGGGATGACGCACAATCCCACTATCCTT
CGCAAGACCCTTCCTCTATATAAGGAAGTTCATTTCATTTGGAGAGGGAAAACTCTTCCGAAACCGAAAC
TGACTGAAACTACCTCGACCGACCTTAGAACCCAAGAACCCAACGGGTGCGGCCACTATGTCCATCGAGG
CAGTTTTCGACCAGGTTACCGACCCATCGCTCCGCGCTGTGATTCAGGAGGAAGCGCACAAACAGATCAA
AGATTTATTTAAGGAAACGACGCGCTGCAATCCCTACTCCATACCGCAAGCTGGGCGCAAGGTTTTGGAA
AAGTACGCCATCCCCTACAACCCGTACTCTCTCAAACTACACCCTCACGCAGCCTCAAAAGCGTTTGAAG
TGTCGCTCTACGAGGCTGCGTCTAACTACCTCCCCTCCACCTCCTCAACTCCTGTCACATTCATGTTCAC
AAAACCGGGCAAGCTCAGATTCTTTAGGCGCCGAGGTCATGTGGACAAATTCGTTAATGCTGACATAGTT
CCAAGAGACTTGGCTAGATACCCACGCGACACAGTCTACAGTTATCTGCCCGAGATCACCACCACACACG
CTTTCATTGGCGACACCCTGCATCACTTCGGTGAGGACTTTCTCGTCGAGGTTTTCTCCAGGTCACCGAA
ACTAGAAGTGCTTCTAGCCACCATGGTATTACCACCCGAAGCCTTTTACAGAATGGAGTCCCTCCATCCC
TCGGTTTACACTCTCCTCTACAGGGACGACCGATTCCTATACCTGCCTGGTGGCCTATCTGGCGGTGAGT
ACGAACATCGCTATAAGGACCTAAACTGGCTAACATTTGGCACGGTTACGCACGGCGGGATCACTATCAC
AGGAGAACGCATTGAGACTAAGGCCGCGAATCATCTTTTCCTCTTCAGACGAGGGCGACTAGCGACACCA
AAATTCCGCTCATTCGATATGCCCGAGCCTATGGTCCTGCTTCCCAAGGTTTTCCGCCCCGCAAAGTACA
ATGTACAGAAGCCAATTCCCCGGGAGAAAGCAAACAAATGGTTGATGTACGTTAAATCCATCGGCAATGC
CACCATTCGTGACGTATGGGCTAAGCTGAGGCAAACCATAGCCAATGCAGACATTGGACTCTTCTCGCCC
ACTGAGCTCGTGCATCTCACGAATTACTTCCTGCTCCTGGGCCGGCTTGACTCACACAACTCCTTCGACC
AAGTACTGGCCGACAGTGTGCTGAAAGCATGGTTCAGACCAATGGTCGCAAAGCTTCAGGAGATCAAGCA
CAAACTCATGGGGCAGACCCAATTCATGCAACTCTGCCAAGCGCTAGAGATGACGGAGGTGGACCTCGTC
TTTGAGGTCCGGGACTCCAAGACCCCCCACAAACAAGCTGTGCCATTGGACCGTGAAATTGAAAACGTTT
TGTTGGAAGGAGTCTCATCGGAGCCAACTTACACTGAAACCGAAGGCGTTGCTGATGGTCCACTTCCCCC
CCCAATGCAAACTGCAGCCGAGCCGTCCGCGACCTCAGACGAGCCTGAGAGCTCTAGCTCGCGTGAAATT
GAGCACCAACCGGCGCCTGAGATCACGCTTGACGAGGAAGAACCTCAGCGAGACGATCTGCCTTGGGACG
CTTGGAGAACACAATTAAGGGCGCTTGGCTTCGAGGCCTCAGAAAGGCAGTATGACCCGGACGGTGAACT
GATCTCTCCTATCCTGAGCACCCGAAGGTTGCCTAAAACTCCCATAAACACAACACTCTGCGCCACGCTA
GACAAGATTGCACGCTGCCCAACTTTCTACAAGCCTGACACAGATCGCGCGCAGACTTACGCTCGCGACG
TCATGGCGGGGAAAACCGGTGCTATTCTCAAGCAACAACCCTTTGAGTGGAAAACCACGCTCAAGCGCAA
GACTAAAGAGGAACCGAAGGAAATTCACCTTGCGGTGTTGCATGGTGCGGGCGGGTCGGGCAAATCCTAC
GCACTGCAGGAATTTATGCGGAACAACCCTGACACACCAATTACGGTCATCCTGCCGACTAACGAGCTCA
GGGCCGACTGGAAGAAAAAATTGCCCGCCCACGACAAAGACACATTTATGACATACGAAAACGCGCTCTT
GTGCCCTCGTGGAGACATCTTCATTATGGACGATTACACAAAATTGCCCAGGGGCTACATTGAGGCTTTC
GTGCAGAATGCACCTGCCCTCTCACTTCTGATACTCACCGGTGACCCCAACCAAGCCGAACACTTTGAGA
CCACTGAGGACAATGAAATTAACAGCCTCGCCCCCGCCTCAGTGGTCTTCGGCAAGTTCTCTAGGTACCA
CATAAATGCCACACACCGCAACCCCAGAAACTTGGCAAACGCCCTCGGTGTTTACTCCGAGACGCCCGGG
GAGGTTAAAGTGCTTTACACGAGGAACATCAAGACCGGTTATCACAATCTCGTGCCCTCACAAATGAAGA
TGAGAAATTACGCCTCACTCGGGCAGCGAGCGTCCACCTATGCGGGTTGTCAGGGGATCACCGCGCCCCG
CGTTCAAATCATCCTAGACTCCGACACACCCCGGTGCACCAGGCAAGTCATGTACACTGCACTCTCAAGG
GCCACGACGGAAGTGGTGCTCTGCAACACGATGCCGGATGAGAAAAGCTTTTTCCAGAAGGTTGAAGCAA
CACCGTACCTCAAAGCCATCCTCAACCTCAACAAAGAGATTAAAGTCACTGAGGGTGACTTGACAGAAGA
ACCGCCGAGGGAGCCCGCTCCTCCCACCACACACCTACCTGTTGAAAACAGAATTATTCTTAATGAGGCC
CTAGTCGAACCGCTGCCCGACAAACATGACCGCGAGATCTACTCCAACTCCACTGGCTTTTCAAACTGCA
TACAGACTCAAGACCCGTACATCCAAGCCTTCCAACATCAGCAGGCCAAGGACGAGACATTGTTCTGGGC
AACCGTCGAGAAGAGGCTCGCAGCATCTACGCCGAAGGACAACTGGACAGAATTCAAGACCAAGAGACCT
CTGGGTGACGTGCTTTGGCTCGCGTACAAGCGGGCGATGGAGCTCCCAGATGAGCCCATCAAATTTAACC
CAGAGCTCTGGTGGGCATGTGCAGACGAGGTGCAAAAGACCTACCTCTCCAAGCCCATACACGCACTCAA
GAACGGAATCCTTCGGCAATCACCCGACTTTGACTGGAACAAACTGCAGATTTTCCTCAAGTCACAGTGG
GTTAAGAAGATTGACAAAATCGGGAAAATTGACGTCAACGCTGGACAGACAATTGCCGCCTTTTACCAAC
CAACCGTTATGCTGTTTGGAACCATGGCGAGATACATGCGCCGCATCCGCGACACTTATCAACCCCGCGA
AATACTCATCAATTGCGAGAAGAACCAGAAGCACATTTCGAAGTGGGTCGAGAGCAATTGGAACCACCGC
CTACCTGCTTACACCAATGACTTCACCGCTTACGACCAAAGCCAAGACGGGGCTATGTTACAGTTTGAGG
TGCTGAAAGCCCTGCACCATGATATCCCTCATGAGGTTGTGGAAGCCTACGTAGCCCTTAAACTCAACTC
AAAAATGTTTCTGGGCACACTGGCGATTATGAGATTAACTGGTGAGGGACCCACCTTCGACGCTAACACA
GAGTGCAACATTGCTTACACACACGCCCGGTTCGAGATCCCAAAGAATGTGGCGCAAATGTACGCGGGTG
ACGACTGTGCGCTCAACTGCAGGCCCGTTGAACGGCAGTCCTTCCTGCCTCTTGTGGAGAAATTCACCCT
GAAATCAAAACCTAAAGTATTTGAGCAAAAAGTTGGGTCATGGCCTGAGTTCTGCGGCAATCTGATCACC
CCACGGGGCTACCTCAAGGATCCCATGAAGCTACAACACTGCCTGCAACTGGCACAGAGGAAGAAACCAT
CCGAACCTGGGTCGCTTAAAGACGTTGCTGAGAACTACGCTATGGACTTACTACCCACATACGAGCTAGG
GGATGCACTCTACGAAATCTTCGACGAGAGACAAATGAACGCGCACTATCAGTCGGTCAGGACGCTTATC
ACATGCGCCCACACCAAAGTCCTCCGAGTTGCACAGGCACTTCAGGAAGACTGCACCTTCTTTAGCTCCA
TCTAACAGGTTTTGAGTTAGGCTAACTCCACTGACGAATTGAATAACAATGGATAGTGAAATAGTTGAAC
GACTAACAAAGCTTGGTTTCGTCAAGACTTCACACACGCACATCGCTGGCGAGCCCCTCGTGATTCACGC
CGTTGCTGGGGCCGGTAAAACCACCCTCCTTCGGTCCTTACTTGAATTACCTGGAGTGGAAGTCTTCACA
GGCGGGGAGCACGATCCTCCAAATTTGTCAGGGAAATATATCCGCTGCGCTGCACCCCCTGTGGCCGGTG
CATACAACATTCTTGACGAGTACCCCGCGTACCCAAATTGGCGATCGCAACCCTGGAACGTCCTAATCGC
CGACAACCTACAATACAAAGAACCCACAGCTCGCGCCCACTACACATGCAATCGCACTCACCGCCTGGGG
CAGCTCACTGTCGACGCTTTGCGTAGGGTTGGTTTCGACATCACCTTTGCCGGCACGCAGACTGAAGACT
ACGGATTCCAGGAAGGCCATCTCTACACTAGTCAATTCTACGGACAGGTCATTTCACTTGACACGCAGGC
CCATAAGATCGCTGTGCGCCACGGACTCGCACCCCTGTCCGCTTTAGAAACCCGGGGGCTGGAATTTGAT
GAGACCACTGTGATAACGACTAAAACCTCGCTGGAGGAAGTGAAGGACAGGCACATGGTCTATGTCGCTC
TCACAAGGCACAGGCGCACCTGCCATCTCTACACCGCTCACTTTGCGCCCTCCGCCTGACAACACGAAAG
CCATACTAACTGTAGCTATAGGAATAGCCGCCTCCCTAGTCTTTTTCATGCTCACACGCAACAATCTGCC
ACACGTCGGTGATAACATCCACTCACTACCCCACGGAGGAAGTTATATTGACGGTACCAAGTCCATCAAC
TACCGCCCACCTGCGTCACGCTACCCCTCATCCAACTTACTCGCTTTCGCTCCACCAATACTCGCCGCAG
TACTCTTTTTCCTCACACAGCCATATCTAGCTACCAGACGATCCAGGTGCGTTCGGTGCTTCGTTGTCCA
CGGGGCATGCACGAATCACACCTAGTTGTTATATTAGCGCTGTTACTTATAGCTCTGTGGTGTCTAAGCA
CTCGACCCGTTCAACCATCGTGCCACGTCGAAATCAACGGCCACTCCATCATCGTCACCGGAAACTGCTG
GCACTCCACACAGCGTCCCCACTGAGGGTGTTAGGGTAACCAACATCAGTGAAGAGAAACACAAGATGCT
ATGTATCAGCGTTTAAGAGCTATGCTGGAAACAGCATAGCAAGTTTAAATAAGGCTAGTCCGTTATCAAC
TTGAAAAAGTGGCACCGAGTCGGTGCGCCCCACTCAACGACCGCATTGAGGGTGTTAGGGTAACCAACAT
CAGTGAAGAGAAACAACCCACCTCAAGTGTGACCTCATCATTTCAGGACACAATGGCAACACAAAATGCC
GACGTCACTGATGCGACGGACTACAAGAAACCGCCTGCTGAAACTGAGCAGAAGGCACTCACCATTCAAC
CACGGTCAAACAAGGCGCCCAGTGACGAGGAGTTGGTACGCATCATCAACGCGGCGCAGAAGCGAGGCCT
CACACCCGCGGCCTTTGTTCAAGCAGCTATAGTCTTCACCATGGAATCCATGGACAAGGGCGCCACCGAC
TCCACGATTTTCACGGGAAAATACAACACTTTCCCAATGAAAAGTCTGGCGCTAGCTTGCAAAGATGCTG
GCGTGCCCGTGCACAAACTTTGCTACTTCTATACCAAGCCGGCTTACGCGAACCGTAGGGTCGCCAACCA
GCCGCCTGCTCGCTGGACTAACGAGAATGTGCCCAAAGCTAACAAGTGGGCGGCTTTCGACACCTTCGAC
GCACTTCTCGACCCATACGTAGTCCCATCCTCTGTACCGTACGATGAGCCCACGCCAGAGGATCGCCAAG
TCAATGAGATTTTCAAGAAGGACAATTTGAGTCAGGCAGCATCCAGAAACCAACTCCTAGGAACGCAAGC
CTCCATCACGCGCGGGAGACTCAACGGCGCACCAGCACTACCAAACAACGGGCAGTACTTCATCGAGGCA
CCTCAGTAATCTAGAAGATGGGACTCGAGCGATCAGTAGTATGATACCAATAAATAAATCGGGCGAATCC
GCGCCTCCTGACTATGGGCAGGTTTACGGACCAAGCTGTATCGAGATACGACCTAACAGTAACGCAGCTA
AGGGGTGAATGCACACATCGCTTATAAAAAA
